>Addgene plasmid #164468 | pAAV-EF1a-DIO-mGreenLantern | addgene full sequence | sequence record 322507 | Addgene NGS Result
GGCTCCGGTGCCCGTCAGTGGGCAGAGCGCACATCGCCCACAGTCCCCGAGAAGTTGGGGGGAGGGGTCG
GCAATTGAACCGGTGCCTAGAGAAGGTGGCGCGGGGTAAACTGGGAAAGTGATGTCGTGTACTGGCTCCG
CCTTTTTCCCGAGGGTGGGGGAGAACCGTATATAAGTGCAGTAGTCGCCGTGAACGTTCTTTTTCGCAAC
GGGTTTGCCGCCAGAACACAGGTAAGTGCCGTGTGTGGTTCCCGCGGGCCTGGCCTCTTTACGGGTTATG
GCCCTTGCGTGCCTTGAATTACTTCCACCTGGCTGCAGTACGTGATTCTTGATCCCGAGCTTCGGGTTGG
AAGTGGGTGGGAGAGTTCGAGGCCTTGCGCTTAAGGAGCCCCTTCGCCTCGTGCTTGAGTTGAGGCCTGG
CCTGGGCGCTGGGGCCGCCGCGTGCGAATCTGGTGGCACCTTCGCGCCTGTCTCGCTGCTTTCGATAAGT
CTCTAGCCATTTAAAATTTTTGATGACCTGCTGCGACGCTTTTTTTCTGGCAAGATAGTCTTGTAAATGC
GGGCCAAGATCTGCACACTGGTATTTCGGTTTTTGGGGCCGCGGGCGGCGACGGGGCCCGTGCGTCCCAG
CGCACATGTTCGGCGAGGCGGGGCCTGCGAGCGCGGCCACCGAGAATCGGACGGGGGTAGTCTCAAGCTG
GCCGGCCTGCTCTGGTGCCTGGCCTCGCGCCGCCGTGTATCGCCCCGCCCTGGGCGGCAAGGCTGGCCCG
GTCGGCACCAGTTGCGTGAGCGGAAAGATGGCCGCTTCCCGGCCCTGCTGCAGGGAGCTCAAAATGGAGG
ACGCGGCGCTCGGGAGAGCGGGCGGGTGAGTCACCCACACAAAGGAAAAGGGCCTTTCCGTCCTCAGCCG
TCGCTTCATGTGACTCCACGGAGTACCGGGCGCCGTCCAGGCACCTCGATTAGTTCTCGAGCTTTTGGAG
TACGTCGTCTTTAGGTTGGGGGGAGGGGTTTTATGCGATGGAGTTTCCCCACACTGAGTGGGTGGAGACT
GAAGTTAGGCCAGCTTGGCACTTGATGTAATTCTCCTTGGAATTTGCCCTTTTTGAGTTTGGATCTTGGT
TCATTCTCAAGCCTCAGACAGTGGTTCAAAGTTTTTTTCTTCCATTTCAGGTGTCGTGAGGTACCGGATC
CTCTAGAGTCGACTCCGGAATAACTTCGTATAGGATACTTTATACGAAGTTATGCAGAATGGTAGCTGGA
TTGTAGCTGCTATTAGCAATATGAAACCTCTTAATAACTTCGTATAGCATACATTATACGAAGTTATGGC
GCGCCTTATCTAGATTTAGCCACCTTACTTGTACAGCTCGTCCATGTCATGTGTAATCCCGGCGGCGGTC
ACCCTCTCCTTCAGGACCATGTGATCGCGCTTCTCGTTGGGGTCTTTGCTCAGCTTGGACTGATGGCTCA
GGTAGTGGTTGTCGGGCAGCAGCACGGGGCCGTCGCCGATGGGGGTGTTCTGCTGGTAGTGGTCGGCGAG
CTGCACGCCGCCGTCCTCAACGTTGTGGCGGGTCTTGAAGTTAGCCTTGATGCCGTTCTTCTGCTTGTCG
GCCGTGATATAGACCTTGTGGCTGTTGAAGTTGTACTCCAGCTTGTGCCCCAGGATGTTGCCGTCCTCCT
TGAAGTCGATGCCCTTCAGCACGATGCGGTTCACCAGGGTGTCGCCCTCGAACTTCACCTCGGCGCGGGT
CTTGTAGGTACCGTCGTCCTTGAAAGAGATGGTGCGCTCCTGGACGTAGCCTTCGGGCATGGCGGACTTG
AAGAAGTCGTGCTGCTTCATGTGGTCGGGGTAGCGGGCGAAGCAGGCCACGCCGTAGCCTAAGGTGGTCA
CGAGGGTGGGCCAGGGCACGGGCAGCTTGCCGGTGGTGCAGATGAACTTCAGGGTCAGCTTGCCGTTGGT
GGCATCGCCCTCGCCCTCGCCGCGGACGCTGAACTTGTGGCCGTTTACGTCGCCGTCCAGCTCGACCAGG
ATGGGCACCACCCCGGTGAACAGCTCCTCGCCCTTGCTCACCATGGTGGCGGTGGCGACCGGTAGCGCTA
GCATAACTTCGTATAAAGTATCCTATACGAAGTTATTTGCCTTAACCCAGAAATTATCACTGTTATTCTT
TAGAATGGTGCAAAGAATAACTTCGTATAATGTATGCTATACGAAGTTATGAATTCGATATCAAGCTTAT
CGATAATCAACCTCTGGATTACAAAATTTGTGAAAGATTGACTGGTATTCTTAACTATGTTGCTCCTTTT
ACGCTATGTGGATACGCTGCTTTAATGCCTTTGTATCATGCTATTGCTTCCCGTATGGCTTTCATTTTCT
CCTCCTTGTATAAATCCTGGTTGCTGTCTCTTTATGAGGAGTTGTGGCCCGTTGTCAGGCAACGTGGCGT
GGTGTGCACTGTGTTTGCTGACGCAACCCCCACTGGTTGGGGCATTGCCACCACCTGTCAGCTCCTTTCC
GGGACTTTCGCTTTCCCCCTCCCTATTGCCACGGCGGAACTCATCGCCGCCTGCCTTGCCCGCTGCTGGA
CAGGGGCTCGGCTGTTGGGCACTGACAATTCCGTGGTGTTGTCGGGGAAATCATCGTCCTTTCCTTGGCT
GCTCGCCTATGTTGCCACCTGGATTCTGCGCGGGACGTCCTTCTGCTACGTCCCTTCGGCCCTCAATCCA
GCGGACCTTCCTTCCCGCGGCCTGCTGCCGGCTCTGCGGCCTCTTCCGCGTCTTCGCCTTCGCCCTCAGA
CGAGTCGGATCTCCCTTTGGGCCGCCTCCCCGCATCGATACCGAGCGCTGCTCGAGAGATCTACGGGTGG
CATCCCTGTGACCCCTCCCCAGTGCCTCTCCTGGCCCTGGAAGTTGCCACTCCAGTGCCCACCAGCCTTG
TCCTAATAAAATTAAGTTGCATCATTTTGTCTGACTAGGTGTCCTTCTATAATATTATGGGGTGGAGGGG
GGTGGTATGGAGCAAGGGGCAAGTTGGGAAGACAACCTGTAGGGCCTGCGGGGTCTATTGGGAACCAAGC
TGGAGTGCAGTGGCACAATCTTGGCTCACTGCAATCTCCGCCTCCTGGGTTCAAGCGATTCTCCTGCCTC
AGCCTCCCGAGTTGTTGGGATTCCAGGCATGCATGACCAGGCTCAGCTAATTTTTGTTTTTTTGGTAGAG
ACGGGGTTTCACCATATTGGCCAGGCTGGTCTCCAACTCCTAATCTCAGGTGATCTACCCACCTTGGCCT
CCCAAATTGCTGGGATTACAGGCGTGAACCACTGCTCCCTTCCCTGTCCTTCTGATTTTGTAGGTAACCA
CGTGCGGACCGAGCGGCCGCAGGAACCCCTAGTGATGGAGTTGGCCACTCCCTCTCTGCGCGCTCGCTCG
CTCACTGAGGCCGGGCGACCAAAGGTCGCCCGACGCCCGGGCTTTGCCCGGGCGGCCTCAGTGAGCGAGC
GAGCGCGCAGCTGCCTGCAGGGGCGCCTGATGCGGTATTTTCTCCTTACGCATCTGTGCGGTATTTCACA
CCGCATA
[95 nt withheld, positions 3578-3672]
T
[46 nt withheld, positions 3674-3719]
C
[141 nt withheld, positions 3721-3861]
CCTTTGACGTTGGAGTCCACGTTCTTT
[37 nt withheld, positions 3889-3925]
ACTCTATCTCGGGCTATTCTTTTGATTTATAAGGGATTTTGCCGATTTCGGTCTATTGGTTAAAAAATGA
GCTGATTTAACAAAAATTTAACGCGAATTTTAACAAAATATTAACGTTTACAATTTTATGGTGCACTCTC
AGTACAATCTGCTCTGATGCCGCATAGTTAAGCCAGCCCCGACACCCGCCAACACCCGCTGACGCGCCCT
GACGGGCTTGTCTGCTCCCGGCATCCGCTTACAGACAAGCTGTGACCGTCTCCGGGAGCTGCATGTGTCA
GAGGTTTTCACCGTCATCACCGAAACGCGCGAGACGAAAGGGCCTCGTGATACGCCTATTTTTATAGGTT
AATGTCATGATAATAATGGTTTCTTAGACGTCAGGTGGCACTTTTCGGGGAAATGTGCGCGGAACCCCTA
TTTGTTTATTTTTCTAAATACATTCAAATATGTATCCGCTCATGAGACAATAACCCTGATAAATGCTTCA
ATAATATTGAAAAAGGAAGAGTATGAGTATTCAACATTTCCGTGTCGCCCTTATTCCCTTTTTTGCGGCA
TTTTGCCTTCCTGTTTTTGCTCACCCAGAAACGCTGGTGAAAGTAAAAGATGCTGAAGATCAGTTGGGTG
CACGAGTGGGTTACATCGAACTGGATCTCAACAGCGGTAAGATCCTTGAGAGTTTTCGCCCCGAAGAACG
TTTTCCAATGATGAGCACTTTTAAAGTTCTGCTATGTGGCGCGGTATTATCCCGTATTGACGCCGGGCAA
GAGCAACTCGGTCGCCGCATACACTATTCTCAGAATGACTTGGTTGAGTACTCACCAGTCACAGAAAAGC
ATCTTACGGATGGCATGACAGTAAGAGAATTATGCAGTGCTGCCATAACCATGAGTGATAACACTGCGGC
CAACTTACTTCTGACAACGATCGGAGGACCGAAGGAGCTAACCGCTTTTTTGCACAACATGGGGGATCAT
GTAACTCGCCTTGATCGTTGGGAACCGGAGCTGAATGAAGCCATACCAAACGACGAGCGTGACACCACGA
TGCCTGTAGCAATGGCAACAACGTTGCGCAAACTATTAACTGGCGAACTACTTACTCTAGCTTCCCGGCA
ACAATTAATAGACTGGATGGAGGCGGATAAAGTTGCAGGACCACTTCTGCGCTCGGCCCTTCCGGCTGGC
TGGTTTATTGCTGATAAATCTGGAGCCGGTGAGCGTGGGTCTCGCGGTATCATTGCAGCACTGGGGCCAG
ATGGTAAGCCCTCCCGTATCGTAGTTATCTACACGACGGGGAGTCAGGCAACTATGGATGAACGAAATAG
ACAGATCGCTGAGATAGGTGCCTCACTGATTAAGCATTGGTAACTGTCAGACCAAGTTTACTCATATATA
CTTTAGATTGATTTAAAACTTCATTTTTAATTTAAAAGGATCTAGGTGAAGATCCTTTTTGATAATCTCA
TGACCAAAATCCCTTAACGTGAGTTTTCGTTCCACTGAGCGTCAGACCCCGTAGAAAAGATCAAAGGATC
TTCTTGAGATCCTTTTTTTCTGCGCGTAATCTGCTGCTTGCAAACAAAAAAACCACCGCTACCAGCGGTG
GTTTGTTTGCCGGATCAAGAGCTACCAACTCTTTTTCCGAAGGTAACTGGCTTCAGCAGAGCGCAGATAC
CAAATACTGTTCTTCTAGTGTAGCCGTAGTTAGGCCACCACTTCAAGAACTCTGTAGCACCGCCTACATA
CCTCGCTCTGCTAATCCTGTTACCAGTGGCTGCTGCCAGTGGCGATAAGTCGTGTCTTACCGGGTTGGAC
TCAAGACGATAGTTACCGGATAAGGCGCAGCGGTCGGGCTGAACGGGGGGTTCGTGCACACAGCCCAGCT
TGGAGCGAACGACCTACACCGAACTGAGATACCTACAGCGTGAGCTATGAGAAAGCGCCACGCTTCCCGA
AGGGAGAAAGGCGGACAGGTATCCGGTAAGCGGCAGGGTCGGAACAGGAGAGCGCACGAGGGAGCTTCCA
GGGGGAAACGCCTGGTATCTTTATAGTCCTGTCGGGTTTCGCCACCTCTGACTTGAGCGTCGATTTTTGT
GATGCTCGTCAGGGGGGCGGAGCCTATGGAAAAACGCCAGCAACGCGGCCTTTTTACGGTTCCTGGCCTT
TTGCTGGCCTTTTGCTCACATGTCCTGCAGGCAGCTGCGCGCTCGCTCGCTCACTGAGGCCGCCCGGGCG
TCGGGCGACCTTTGGTCGCCCGGCCTCAGTGAGCGAGCGAGCGCGCAGAGAGGGAGTGGCCAACTCCATC
ACTAGGGGTTCCTGCGGCCGCACGCGTAAGCTTTGCAAAGATGGATAAAGTTTTAAACAGAGAGGAATCT
TTGCAGCTAATGGACCTTCTAGGTCTTGAAAGGAGTGGGAATT
Features (pLannotate 1.2.2; 23 found; start..end, strand, type, name):
      1..1179    +  promoter       EF-1α promoter: strong constitutive promoter for human elongation factor EF-1α
   1186..1203    +  misc_feature   MCS (fragment): pUC18/19 multiple cloning site
   1210..1243    +  protein_bind   lox2272: Cre-mediated recombination occurs in the 8-bp core sequence (GGATACTT). lox2272 sites are compatible with each other, but incompatible with loxP or loxN sites (Lee and Saito, 1988). Cre recombinase
   1244..1293    -  intron         β-globin intron (fragment): internally truncated intron from human β-globin
   1294..1327    +  protein_bind   loxP: Cre-mediated recombination occurs in the 8-bp core sequence (GCATACAT). Cre recombinase
   1355..2074    -  CDS            mGreenLantern: monomeric GFP derivative that displays exceptionally high brightness in cells (Campbell et al., 2020)
   2103..2136    -  protein_bind   lox2272: Cre-mediated recombination occurs in the 8-bp core sequence (GGATACTT). lox2272 sites are compatible with each other, but incompatible with loxP or loxN sites (Lee and Saito, 1988). Cre recombinase
   2137..2186    -  intron         β-globin intron (fragment): internally truncated intron from human β-globin
   2187..2220    -  protein_bind   loxP: Cre-mediated recombination occurs in the 8-bp core sequence (GCATACAT). Cre recombinase
   2221..2245    +  misc_feature   MCS (fragment): pBluescript multiple cloning site
   2245..2833    +  misc_feature   WPRE: woodchuck hepatitis virus posttranscriptional regulatory element
   2865..3341    +  polyA_signal   hGH poly(A) signal: human growth hormone polyadenylation signal
   3381..3521    +  repeat_region  AAV2 ITR: inverted terminal repeat of adeno-associated virus serotype 2 inverted
   3526..3577    -  misc_feature   bom (fragment): basis of mobility region from pBR322
   3596..4051    +  rep_origin     f1 ori (sequence partly withheld): f1 bacteriophage origin of replication; arrow indicates direction of (+) strand synthesis
   4052..4101    -  misc_feature   bom (fragment): basis of mobility region from pBR322
   4203..4238    -  CDS            rop (fragment): Rop protein, which maintains plasmids at low copy number; rop
   4333..4437    +  promoter       AmpR promoter: bla
   4438..5298    +  CDS            AmpR: β-lactamase; bla; confers resistance to ampicillin, carbenicillin, and related antibiotics
   5469..6057    +  rep_origin     ori: high-copy-number ColE1/pMB1/pBR322/pUC origin of replication
   6130..6157    +  repeat_region  AAV2 ITR (fragment): inverted terminal repeat of adeno-associated virus serotype 2 inverted
   6186..6213    +  repeat_region  AAV2 ITR (fragment): inverted terminal repeat of adeno-associated virus serotype 2 inverted
   6276..6342    +  CDS            small t antigen (fragment): SV40 (simian virus 40) small t antigen
