[The description below was written by a language model from this plasmid's Addgene catalogue record and pLannotate feature annotations shown in this document.]
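Description:
pAAV-EF1a-DIO-mGreenLantern is an AAV transfer plasmid for Cre-dependent expression of the green fluorescent protein mGreenLantern in mammalian cells and animals. The 6,348 nt plasmid is maintained in bacteria through a high-copy ColE1/pUC-type origin and selected with ampicillin via the β-lactamase gene; an f1 phage origin is also present. The expression cassette is flanked by AAV2 inverted terminal repeats, which allow it to be replicated and packaged into recombinant AAV particles. The annotation detects one complete ITR downstream of the cassette and only short ITR fragments upstream, which may reflect the difficulty of sequencing and annotating these repeats rather than a true truncation. The use of a recombination-deficient host strain is consistent with the need to preserve repeat integrity.

The payload is a 720 bp mGreenLantern coding sequence, a bright monomeric GFP derived from Clover by ten substitutions (including A206K). The catalogue lists its species as human, although it is an engineered fluorescent protein. The ORF sits in reverse orientation relative to the human EF-1α promoter and is bracketed by lox2272 and loxP sites. The upstream pair of sites lies in the forward orientation and the downstream pair in the opposite orientation, which is the classic double-floxed inverted ORF (DIO/FLEx) layout. Without Cre, only antisense transcript is made. With Cre, recombination between one compatible pair inverts the ORF. Excision between the other pair then leaves single incompatible sites, locking the ORF in the sense orientation for constitutive EF-1α-driven expression. A WPRE enhances transcript stability and expression, and the human growth hormone poly(A) signal terminates the message. The construct is intended for labelling genetically defined, Cre-expressing cell populations in vivo, for example for neuronal imaging.
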