Addgene plasmid #164468: pAAV-EF1a-DIO-mGreenLantern
Purpose: Cre-dependent EF1a-driven expression of mGreenLantern in animals using AAV
Depositing lab: Gregory Petsko. Depositing organization: Cornell University. Publication: mGreenLantern: a bright monomeric fluorescent protein with rapid expression and cell filling properties for neuronal imaging. Campbell BC, Nabel EM, Murdock MH, Lao-Peregrin C, Tsoulfas P, Blackmore MG, Lee FS, Liston C, Morishita H, Petsko GA. Proc Natl Acad Sci U S A. 2020 Dec 1;117(48):30710-30721. doi: 10.1073/pnas.2000942117. Epub 2020 Nov 18. PubMed 33208539.
Backbone
  Vector backbone: pAAV
  Backbone manufacturer: Invitrogen
  Vector type: Mammalian Expression, AAV
Growth in bacteria
  Bacterial resistance: Ampicillin, 100 μg/mL
  Growth temperature: 30°C
  Growth strain: NEB Stable
  Copy number: High Copy
Gene/Insert
  Gene/Insert name: mGreenLantern
  Species: H. sapiens (human)
  Insert size (bp): 720
  Mutation: Clover-F64L/S72A/E124V/N149K/I167T/S175G/A206K/L221K/F223R/G232D
  Promoter: EF1a
  Cloning method: Restriction Enzyme; 5′ cloning site Bsp1407I (not destroyed); 3′ cloning site NcoI (not destroyed)
  Sequencing primers: 5′ TTATGCAGAATGGTAGCTGGATTG; 3′ WPRE-R
Terms and licenses: Academic/Nonprofit Terms; Industry Terms: Not Available to Industry
Depositor comments: Cre-inducible expression (double floxed inverted ORF)
How to cite: pAAV-EF1a-DIO-mGreenLantern was a gift from Gregory Petsko (Addgene plasmid # 164468 ; http://n2t.net/addgene:164468 ; RRID:Addgene_164468)
